>Addgene plasmid #134846 | pAT356-CMV/CAG_hGADD45A-PUFc | addgene full sequence | sequence record 271817 | Addgene NGS Result
TTGAGATCCTTTTTTTCTGCGCGTAATCTGCTGCTTGCAAACAAAAAAACCACCGCTACCAGCGGTGGTT
TGTTTGCCGGATCAAGAGCTACCAACTCTTTTTCCGAAGGTAACTGGCTTCAGCAGAGCGCAGATACCAA
ATACTGTTCTTCTAGTGTAGCCGTAGTTAGGCCACCACTTCAAGAACTCTGTAGCACCGCCTACATACCT
CGCTCTGCTAATCCTGTTACCAGTGGCTGCTGCCAGTGGCGATAAGTCGTGTCTTACCGGGTTGGACTCA
AGACGATAGTTACCGGATAAGGCGCAGCGGTCGGGCTGAACGGGGGGTTCGTGCACACAGCCCAGCTTGG
AGCGAACGACCTACACCGAACTGAGATACCTACAGCGTGAGCTATGAGAAAGCGCCACGCTTCCCGAAGG
GAGAAAGGCGGACAGGTATCCGGTAAGCGGCAGGGTCGGAACAGGAGAGCGCACGAGGGAGCTTCCAGGG
GGAAACGCCTGGTATCTTTATAGTCCTGTCGGGTTTCGCCACCTCTGACTTGAGCGTCGATTTTTGTGAT
GCTCGTCAGGGGGGCGGAGCCTATGGAAAAACGCCAGCAACGCGGCCTTTTTACGGTTCCTGGCCTTTTG
CTGGCCTTTTGCTCACATGTTCTTTCCTGCGTTATCCCCTGATTCTGTGGATAACCGTATTACCGCCTTT
GAGTGAGCTGATACCGCTCGCCGCAGCCGAACGACCGAGCGCAGCGAGTCAGTGAGCGAGGAAGCGGAAG
AGCGCCCAATACGCAAACCGCCTCTCCCCGCGCGTTGGCCGATTCATTAATGCAGCTGGCACGACAGGTT
TCCCGACTGGAAAGCGGGCAGTGAGCGCAACGCAATTAATGTGAGTTAGCTCACTCATTAGGCACCCCAG
GCTTTACACTTTATGCTTCCGGCTCGTATGTTGTGTGGAATTGTGAGCGGATAACAATTTCACACAGGAA
ACAGCTATGACCATGATTACGCCAAGCGCGCAATTAACCCTCACTAAAGGGAACAAAAGCTGGAGCTGCA
AGCTTAATGTAGTCTTATGCAATACTCTTGTAGTCTTGCAACATGGTAACGATGAGTTAGCAACATGCCT
TACAAGGAGAGAAAAAGCACCGTGCATGCCGATTGGTGGAAGTAAGGTGGTACGATCGTGCCTTATTAGG
AAGGCAACAGACGGGTCTGACATGGATTGGACGAACCACTGAATTGCCGCATTGCAGAGATATTGTATTT
AAGTGCCTAGCTCGATACATAAACGGGTCTCTCTGGTTAGACCAGATCTGAGCCTGGGAGCTCTCTGGCT
AACTAGGGAACCCACTGCTTAAGCCTCAATAAAGCTTGCCTTGAGTGCTTCAAGTAGTGTGTGCCCGTCT
GTTGTGTGACTCTGGTAACTAGAGATCCCTCAGACCCTTTTAGTCAGTGTGGAAAATCTCTAGCAGTGGC
GCCCGAACAGGGACTTGAAAGCGAAAGGGAAACCAGAGGAGCTCTCTCGACGCAGGACTCGGCTTGCTGA
AGCGCGCACGGCAAGAGGCGAGGGGCGGCGACTGGTGAGTACGCCAAAAATTTTGACTAGCGGAGGCTAG
AAGGAGAGAGATGGGTGCGAGAGCGTCAGTATTAAGCGGGGGAGAATTAGATCGCGATGGGAAAAAATTC
GGTTAAGGCCAGGGGGAAAGAAAAAATATAAATTAAAACATATAGTATGGGCAAGCAGGGAGCTAGAACG
ATTCGCAGTTAATCCTGGCCTGTTAGAAACATCAGAAGGCTGTAGACAAATACTGGGACAGCTACAACCA
TCCCTTCAGACAGGATCAGAAGAACTTAGATCATTATATAATACAGTAGCAACCCTCTATTGTGTGCATC
AAAGGATAGAGATAAAAGACACCAAGGAAGCTTTAGACAAGATAGAGGAAGAGCAAAACAAAAGTAAGAC
CACCGCACAGCAAGCGGCCGCTGATCTTCAGACCTGGAGGAGGAGATATGAGGGACAATTGGAGAAGTGA
ATTATATAAATATAAAGTAGTAAAAATTGAACCATTAGGAGTAGCACCCACCAAGGCAAAGAGAAGAGTG
GTGCAGAGAGAAAAAAGAGCAGTGGGAATAGGAGCTTTGTTCCTTGGGTTCTTGGGAGCAGCAGGAAGCA
CTATGGGCGCAGCGTCAATGACGCTGACGGTACAGGCCAGACAATTATTGTCTGGTATAGTGCAGCAGCA
GAACAATTTGCTGAGGGCTATTGAGGCGCAACAGCATCTGTTGCAACTCACAGTCTGGGGCATCAAGCAG
CTCCAGGCAAGAATCCTGGCTGTGGAAAGATACCTAAAGGATCAACAGCTCCTGGGGATTTGGGGTTGCT
CTGGAAAACTCATTTGCACCACTGCTGTGCCTTGGAATGCTAGTTGGAGTAATAAATCTCTGGAACAGAT
TTGGAATCACACGACCTGGATGGAGTGGGACAGAGAAATTAACAATTACACAAGCTTAATACACTCCTTA
ATTGAAGAATCGCAAAACCAGCAAGAAAAGAATGAACAAGAATTATTGGAATTAGATAAATGGGCAAGTT
TGTGGAATTGGTTTAACATAACAAATTGGCTGTGGTATATAAAATTATTCATAATGATAGTAGGAGGCTT
GGTAGGTTTAAGAATAGTTTTTGCTGTACTTTCTATAGTGAATAGAGTTAGGCAGGGATATTCACCATTA
TCGTTTCAGACCCACCTCCCAACCCCGAGGGGACCCTTGCGCCTTTTCCAAGGCAGCCCTGGGTTTGCGC
AGGGACGCGGCTGCTCTGGGCGTGGTTCCGGGAAACGCAGCGGCGCCGACCCTGGGTCTCGCACATTCTT
CACGTCCGTTCGCAGCGTCACCCGGATCTTCGCCGCTACCCTTGTGGGCCCCCCGGCGACGCTTCCTGCT
CCGCCCCTAAGTCGGGAAGGTTCCTTGCGGTTCGCGGCGTGCCGGACGTGACAAACGGAAGCCGCACGTC
TCACTAGTACCCTCGCAGACGGACAGCGCCAGGGAGCAATGGCAGCGCGCCGACCGCGATGGGCTGTGGC
CAATAGCGGCTGCTCAGCAGGGCGCGCCGAGAGCAGCGGCCGGGAAGGGGCGGTGCGGGAGGCGGGGTGT
GGGGCGGTAGTGTGGGCCCTGTTCCTGCCCGCGCGGTGTTCCGCATTCTGCAAGCCTCCGGAGCGCACGT
CGGCAGTCGGCTCCCTCGTTGACCGAATCACCGACCTCTCTCCCCAGGGGGTACCACCGGAGCTTACCAT
GACCGAGTACAAGCCCACGGTGCGCCTCGCCACCCGCGACGACGTCCCCAGGGCCGTACGCACCCTCGCC
GCCGCGTTCGCCGACTACCCCGCCACGCGCCACACCGTCGATCCGGACCGCCACATCGAGCGGGTCACCG
AGCTGCAAGAACTCTTCCTCACGCGCGTCGGGCTCGACATCGGCAAGGTGTGGGTCGCGGACGACGGCGC
CGCCGTGGCGGTCTGGACCACGCCGGAGAGCGTCGAAGCGGGGGCGGTGTTCGCCGAGATCGGCCCGCGC
ATGGCCGAGTTGAGCGGTTCCCGGCTGGCCGCGCAGCAACAGATGGAAGGCCTCCTGGCGCCGCACCGGC
CCAAGGAGCCCGCGTGGTTCCTGGCCACCGTCGGCGTCTCGCCCGACCACCAGGGCAAGGGTCTGGGCAG
CGCCGTCGTGCTCCCCGGAGTGGAGGCGGCCGAGCGCGCCGGGGTGCCCGCCTTCCTGGAGACCTCCGCG
CCCCGCAACCTCCCCTTCTACGAGCGGCTCGGCTTCACCGTCACCGCCGACGTCGAGGTGCCCGAAGGAC
CGCGCACCTGGTGCATGACCCGCAAGCCCGGTGCCTGAGAATTCTAGATCTTGAGACAAATGGCAGTATT
CATCCACAATTTTAAAAGAAAAGGGGGGATTGGGGGGTACAGTGCAGGGGAAAGAATAGTAGACATAATA
GCAACAGACATACAAACTAAAGAATTACAAAAACAAATTACAAAAATTCAAAATTTTCGGGTTTATTACA
GGGACAGCAGAGATCCACTTTGGCGCCGGCTCGAGGGGGCCCGGGGTTATTAATAGTAATCAATTACGGG
GTCATTAGTTCATAGCCCATATATGGAGTTCCGCGTTACATAACTTACGGTAAATGGCCCGCCTGGCTGA
CCGCCCAACGACCCCCGCCCATTGACGTCAATAATGACGTATGTTCCCATAGTAACGCCAATAGGGACTT
TCCATTGACGTCAATGGGTGGAGTATTTACGGTAAACTGCCCACTTGGCAGTACATCAAGTGTATCATAT
GCCAAGTACGCCCCCTATTGACGTCAATGACGGTAAATGGCCCGCCTGGCATTATGCCCAGTACATGACC
TTATGGGACTTTCCTACTTGGCAGTACATCTACGTATTAGTCATCGCTATTACCATGGTGATGCGGTTTT
GGCAGTACATCAATGGGCGTGGATAGCGGTTTGACTCACGGGGATTTCCAAGTCTCCACCCCATTGACGT
CAATGGGAGTTTGTTTTGGCACCAAAATCAACGGGACTTTCCAAAATGTCGTAACAACTCCGCCCCATTG
ACGCAAATGGGCGGTAGGCGTGTACGGTGGGAGGTCTATATAAGCAGAGCTCTCTGGCTAACTGTCGGGA
TCAACAAGTTTGTACAAAAAAGCAGGCTCCGAATTCACCGGTGCCGCCACCATGACTTTGGAGGAATTCT
CGGCTGGAGAGCAGAAGACCGAAAGGATGGATAAGGTGGGGGATGCCCTGGAGGAAGTGCTCAGCAAAGC
CCTGAGTCAGCGCACGATCACTGTCGGGGTGTACGAAGCGGCCAAGCTGCTCAACGTCGACCCCGATAAC
GTGGTGTTGTGCCTGCTGGCGGCGGACGAGGACGACGACAGAGATGTGGCTCTGCAGATCCACTTCACCC
TGATCCAGGCGTTTTGCTGCGAGAACGACATCAACATCCTGCGCGTCAGCAACCCGGGCCGGCTGGCGGA
GCTCCTGCTCTTGGAGACCGACGCTGGCCCCGCGGCGAGCGAGGGCGCCGAGCAGCCCCCGGACCTGCAC
TGCGTGCTGGTGACGAATCCACATTCATCTCAATGGAAGGATCCTGCCTTAAGTCAACTTATTTGTTTTT
GCCGGGAAAGTCGCTACATGGATCAATGGGTTCCAGTGATTAATCTCCCTGAACGGTCTAGATACCCTTA
TGATGTGCCAGATTATGCCATCGATGGCGGAGGCGGATCTGATCCAAAAAAGAAGAGAAAGGTAGATCCA
AAAAAGAAGAGAAAGGTAGATCCAAAAAAGAAGAGAAAGGTAGGATCTACCGGATCTAGAAACGATGGTG
GTGGTGGAAGCGGGGGTGGGGGCAGCGGTGGAGGGGGAAGCGGGCGCGCCGGGATCCTCCCCCCCAAGAA
AAAGAGGAAGGTATCTAGAGGCCGCAGCCGCCTTTTGGAAGATTTTCGAAACAACCGGTACCCCAATTTA
CAACTGCGGGAGATTGCTGGACATATAATGGAATTTTCCCAAGACCAGCATGGGTCCAGATTCATTCAGC
TGAAACTGGAGCGTGCCACACCAGCTGAGCGCCAGCTTGTCTTCAATGAAATCCTCCAGGCTGCCTACCA
ACTCATGGTGGATGTGTTTGGTAATTACGTCATTCAGAAGTTCTTTGAATTTGGCAGTCTTGAACAGAAG
CTGGCTTTGGCAGAACGGATTCGAGGCCACGTCCTGTCATTGGCACTACAGATGTATGGCAGCCGTGTTA
TCGAGAAAGCTCTTGAGTTTATTCCTTCAGACCAGCAGAATGAGATGGTTCGGGAACTAGATGGCCATGT
CTTGAAGTGTGTGAAAGATCAGAATGGCAATCACGTGGTTCAGAAATGCATTGAATGTGTACAGCCCCAG
TCTTTGCAATTTATCATCGACGCGTTTAAGGGACAGGTATTTGCCTTATCCACACATCCTTATGGCTGCC
GAGTGATTCAGAGAATCCTGGAGCACTGTCTCCCTGACCAGACACTCCCTATTTTAGAGGAGCTTCACCA
GCACACAGAGCAGCTGGTACAGGATCAATATGGAAGTTATGTAATCGAACATGTACTGGAGCACGGTCGT
CCTGAGGATAAAAGCAAAATTGTAGCAGAAATCCGAGGCAATGTACTTGTATTGAGTCAGCACAAATTTG
CAAACAATGTTGTGCAGAAGTGTGTTACTCACGCCTCACGTACGGAGCGCGCTGTGCTCATCGACGAGGT
GTGCACCATGAACGACGGTCCCCACAGTGCCTTATACACCATGATGAAGGACCAGTATGCCAACTACGTG
GTCCAGAAGATGATTGACGTGGCGGAGCCAGGCCAGCGGAAGATCGTCATGCATAAGATCCGGCCCCACA
TCGCAACTCTTCGTAAGTACACCTATGGCAAGCACATTCTGGCCAAGCTGGAGAAGTACTACATGAAGAA
CGGTGTTGACTTAGGGGACCCAAAGAAGAAGCGCAAAGTGGATCCTAAAAAGAAAAGAAAGGTAGGCGGC
CGCGGGGGAGGCGGTTCCGGTGGCGGCGGAAGCGGAGGTGGAGGATCAGGGCCGGCCTGATTAATTAAGA
ATTCGACCCAGCTTTCTTGTACAAAGTGGTTGGTAAGCCTATCCCTAACCCTCTCCTCGGTCTCGATTCT
ACGTAGTAATGAGCTAGCGCTAACCGGTGGCGCGTTAAGTCGACAATCAACCTCTGGATTACAAAATTTG
TGAAAGATTGACTGGTATTCTTAACTATGTTGCTCCTTTTACGCTATGTGGATACGCTGCTTTAATGCCT
TTGTATCATGCTATTGCTTCCCGTATGGCTTTCATTTTCTCCTCCTTGTATAAATCCTGGTTGCTGTCTC
TTTATGAGGAGTTGTGGCCCGTTGTCAGGCAACGTGGCGTGGTGTGCACTGTGTTTGCTGACGCAACCCC
CACTGGTTGGGGCATTGCCACCACCTGTCAGCTCCTTTCCGGGACTTTCGCTTTCCCCCTCCCTATTGCC
ACGGCGGAACTCATCGCCGCCTGCCTTGCCCGCTGCTGGACAGGGGCTCGGCTGTTGGGCACTGACAATT
CCGTGGTGTTGTCGGGGAAATCATCGTCCTTTCCTTGGCTGCTCGCCTGTGTTGCCACCTGGATTCTGCG
CGGGACGTCCTTCTGCTACGTCCCTTCGGCCCTCAATCCAGCGGACCTTCCTTCCCGCGGCCTGCTGCCG
GCTCTGCGGCCTCTTCCGCGTCTTCGCCTTCGCCCTCAGACGAGTCGGATCTCCCTTTGGGCCGCCTCCC
CGCGTCGACTTTAAGACCAATGACTTACAAGGCAGCTGTAGATCTTAGCCACTTTTTAAAAGAAAAGGGG
GGACTGGAAGGGCTAATTCACTCCCAACGAAGACAAGATCTGCTTTTTGCTTGTACTGGGTCTCTCTGGT
TAGACCAGATCTGAGCCTGGGAGCTCTCTGGCTAACTAGGGAACCCACTGCTTAAGCCTCAATAAAGCTT
GCCTTGAGTGCTTCAAGTAGTGTGTGCCCGTCTGTTGTGTGACTCTGGTAACTAGAGATCCCTCAGACCC
TTTTAGTCAGTGTGGAAAATCTCTAGCAGTACGTATAGTAGTTCATGTCATCTTATTATTCAGTATTTAT
AACTTGCAAAGAAATGAATATCAGAGAGTGAGAGGAACTTGTTTATTGCAGCTTATAATGGTTACAAATA
AAGCAATAGCATCACAAATTTCACAAATAAAGCATTTTTTTCACTGCATTCTAGTTGTGGTTTGTCCAAA
CTCATCAATGTATCTTATCATGTCTGGCTCTAGCTATCCCGCCCCTAACTCCGCCCATCCCGCCCCTAAC
TCCGCCCAGTTCCGCCCATTCTCCGCCCCATGGCTGACTAATTTTTTTTATTTATGCAGAGGCCGAGGCC
GCCTCGGCCTCTGAGCTATTCCAGAAGTAGTGAGGAGGCTTTTTTGGAGGCCTAGGGACGTACCCAATTC
GCCCTATAGTGAGTCGTATTACGCGCGCTCACTGGCCGTCGTTTTACAACGTCGTGACTGGGAAAACCCT
GGCGTTACCCAACTTAATCGCCTTGCAGCACATCCCCCTTTCGCCAGCTGGCGTAATAGCGAAGAGGCCC
GCACCGATCGCCCTTCCCAACAGTTGCGCAGCCTGAATGGCGAATGGG
[124 nt withheld, positions 8239-8362]
C
[91 nt withheld, positions 8364-8454]
A
[49 nt withheld, positions 8456-8504]
CCTTTGACGTTGGAGTCCACGTTCTTT
[37 nt withheld, positions 8532-8568]
ACCCTATCTCGGTCTATTCTTTTGATTTATAAGGGATTTTGCCGATTTCGGCCTATTGGTTAAAAAATGA
GCTGATTTAACAAAAATTTAACGCGAATTTTAACAAAATATTAACGCTTACAATTTAGGTGGCACTTTTC
GGGGAAATGTGCGCGGAACCCCTATTTGTTTATTTTTCTAAATACATTCAAATATGTATCCGCTCATGAG
ACAATAACCCTGATAAATGCTTCAATAATATTGAAAAAGGAAGAGTATGAGTATTCAACATTTCCGTGTC
GCCCTTATTCCCTTTTTTGCGGCATTTTGCCTTCCTGTTTTTGCTCACCCAGAAACGCTGGTGAAAGTAA
AAGATGCTGAAGATCAGTTGGGTGCACGAGTGGGTTACATCGAACTGGATCTCAACAGCGGTAAGATCCT
TGAGAGTTTTCGCCCCGAAGAACGTTTTCCAATGATGAGCACTTTTAAAGTTCTGCTATGTGGCGCGGTA
TTATCCCGTATTGACGCCGGGCAAGAGCAACTCGGTCGCCGCATACACTATTCTCAGAATGACTTGGTTG
AGTACTCACCAGTCACAGAAAAGCATCTTACGGATGGCATGACAGTAAGAGAATTATGCAGTGCTGCCAT
AACCATGAGTGATAACACTGCGGCCAACTTACTTCTGACAACGATCGGAGGACCGAAGGAGCTAACCGCT
TTTTTGCACAACATGGGGGATCATGTAACTCGCCTTGATCGTTGGGAACCGGAGCTGAATGAAGCCATAC
CAAACGACGAGCGTGACACCACGATGCCTGTAGCAATGGCAACAACGTTGCGCAAACTATTAACTGGCGA
ACTACTTACTCTAGCTTCCCGGCAACAATTAATAGACTGGATGGAGGCGGATAAAGTTGCAGGACCACTT
CTGCGCTCGGCCCTTCCGGCTGGCTGGTTTATTGCTGATAAATCTGGAGCCGGTGAGCGTGGGTCTCGCG
GTATCATTGCAGCACTGGGGCCAGATGGTAAGCCCTCCCGTATCGTAGTTATCTACACGACGGGGAGTCA
GGCAACTATGGATGAACGAAATAGACAGATCGCTGAGATAGGTGCCTCACTGATTAAGCATTGGTAACTG
TCAGACCAAGTTTACTCATATATACTTTAGATTGATTTAAAACTTCATTTTTAATTTAAAAGGATCTAGG
TGAAGATCCTTTTTGATAATCTCATGACCAAAATCCCTTAACGTGAGTTTTCGTTCCACTGAGCGTCAGA
CCCCGTAGAAAAGATCAAAGGATCTTC
Features (pLannotate 1.2.2; 35 found; start..end, strand, type, name):
      1..589     +  rep_origin     ori: high-copy-number ColE1/pMB1/pBR322/pUC origin of replication
    772..864     +  CDS            lacI (fragment): lac repressor; lacI; The lac repressor binds to the lac operator to inhibit transcription in E. coli. This inhibition can be relieved by adding lactose or isopropyl-β-D-thiogalactopyranoside (IPTG).
    877..898     +  protein_bind   CAP binding site: CAP binding activates transcription in the presence of cAMP. E. coli catabolite activator protein
    913..943     +  promoter       lac promoter: promoter for the E. coli lac operon
    951..967     +  protein_bind   lac operator: The lac repressor binds to the lac operator to inhibit transcription in E. coli. This inhibition can be relieved by adding lactose or isopropyl-β-D-thiogalactopyranoside (IPTG). lac repressor encoded by lacI
   1012..1030    +  promoter       T3 promoter: promoter for bacteriophage T3 RNA polymerase
   1058..1284    +  promoter       RSV promoter: Rous sarcoma virus enhancer/promoter
   1285..1465    +  LTR            5' LTR (truncated): truncated 5' long terminal repeat (LTR) from HIV-1
   1512..1637    +  misc_feature   HIV-1 Ψ: packaging signal of human immunodeficiency virus type 1
   1621..1984    +  CDS            HIV-1 gag (fragment): gag protein from human immunodeficiency virus 1; gag
   2130..2363    +  misc_feature   RRE: The Rev response element (RRE) of HIV-1 allows for Rev-dependent mRNA export from the nucleus to the cytoplasm.
   2740..2766    +  CDS            Rev (fragment): human immunodeficiency virus 1 (HIV-1) Rev protein; rev; enhances nuclear export of unspliced and incompletely spliced viral mRNAs
   2767..3267    +  promoter       hPGK promoter: human phosphoglycerate kinase 1 promoter
   3289..3888    +  CDS            PuroR (fragment): puromycin N-acetyltransferase; pac from Streptomyces; confers resistance to puromycin
   3930..4047    +  misc_feature   cPPT/CTS: central polypurine tract and central termination sequence of HIV-1
   4164..4467    +  enhancer       CMV enhancer: human cytomegalovirus immediate early enhancer
   4468..4671    +  promoter       CMV promoter: human cytomegalovirus (CMV) immediate early promoter
   4694..4718    +  protein_bind   attB1: mutant version of attB; recombination site for the Gateway® BP reaction BP Clonase™
   4742..5236    +  CDS            GADD45A: GA45A_HUMAN - Also known as DDIT1, GADD45. Experimental evidence at protein level: Swiss-Prot protein existence level 1. In T-cells, functions as a regulator of p38 MAPKs by inhibiting p88 phosphorylation and activity (By similarity). Might affect PCNA interaction with some CDK (cell division protein kinase) complexes; stimulates DNA excision repair in vitro and inhibits entry of cells into S phase. From Homo sapiens (Human).
   5294..5314    +  CDS            SV40 NLS: nuclear localization signal of SV40 (simian virus 40) large T antigen
   5318..5338    +  CDS            SV40 NLS: nuclear localization signal of SV40 (simian virus 40) large T antigen
   5342..5362    +  CDS            SV40 NLS: nuclear localization signal of SV40 (simian virus 40) large T antigen
   5480..6526    +  CDS            PUM1 (fragment): PUM1_HUMAN - Also known as KIAA0099 From Homo sapiens (Human).
   6656..6680    -  protein_bind   attB2: mutant version of attB; recombination site for the Gateway® BP reaction BP Clonase™
   6682..6723    +  CDS            V5 tag: epitope tag from simian virus 5
   6765..7353    +  misc_feature   WPRE: woodchuck hepatitis virus posttranscriptional regulatory element
   7404..7423    +  misc_feature   cPPT/CTS (fragment): central polypurine tract and central termination sequence of HIV-1
   7425..7658    +  LTR            3' LTR (ΔU3): self-inactivating 3' long terminal repeat (LTR) from HIV-1
   7736..7857    +  polyA_signal   SV40 poly(A) signal: SV40 polyadenylation signal
   7897..8032    +  rep_origin     SV40 ori: SV40 origin of replication
   8053..8071    -  promoter       T7 promoter: promoter for bacteriophage T7 RNA polymerase
   8079..8234    +  CDS            lacZα (fragment): LacZα fragment of β-galactosidase; lacZ fragment
   8239..8667    +  rep_origin     f1 ori (sequence partly withheld): f1 bacteriophage origin of replication; arrow indicates direction of (+) strand synthesis
   8720..8824    +  promoter       AmpR promoter: bla
   8825..9685    +  CDS            AmpR: β-lactamase; bla; confers resistance to ampicillin, carbenicillin, and related antibiotics
