[The description below was written by a language model from this plasmid's Addgene catalogue record and pLannotate feature annotations shown in this document.]
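Description:
pAT356-CMV/CAG_hGADD45A-PUFc is a third-generation, self-inactivating lentiviral expression plasmid built on the pLX302 Gateway destination backbone. It delivers the Casilio-ME2.4 effector hGADD45A-PUFc into mammalian cells. In bacteria it is maintained through a ColE1/pUC-type origin and an ampicillin resistance gene (the catalogue nevertheless lists it as low copy), and it also carries an f1 origin. The viral portion has an RSV promoter driving a truncated HIV-1 5' LTR, which makes genomic RNA production Tat-independent. This is followed by the Ψ packaging signal with a partial gag sequence, the RRE for Rev-dependent export, a cPPT/CTS, a WPRE to boost transcript expression, and a ΔU3 3' LTR that inactivates the LTR promoter after integration. An internal hPGK promoter drives puromycin N-acetyltransferase for selection of transduced cells.

The payload sits between attB1 and attB2 sites left by Gateway recombination. It encodes human GADD45A, a protein implicated in DNA excision repair, fused through three tandem SV40 nuclear localization signals to a Pumilio (PUM1-derived) PUF RNA-binding domain. The record names this domain PUFc and lists an HA tag in the fusion, although the annotation does not detect that tag. A backbone V5 tag lies just past attB2, and the record does not say whether it is translated. The catalogue gives the promoter as CMV/CAG, but the feature table annotates only a CMV enhancer and promoter upstream of the insert. In the Casilio system, PUF domains bind cognate sites appended to a guide RNA, so this effector can be recruited to dCas9-targeted loci. Its stated context is coupling DNA repair factors with methylcytosine oxidation to enhance targeted DNA demethylation.
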