Addgene plasmid #134846: pAT356-CMV/CAG_hGADD45A-PUFc
Purpose: 3rd generation lentiviral expression of Casilio-ME2.4 effector hGADD45A-PUFc in mammalian cells
Depositing lab: Albert Cheng. Publication: Enhanced CRISPR-based DNA demethylation by Casilio-ME-mediated RNA-guided coupling of methylcytosine oxidation and DNA repair pathways. Taghbalout A, Du M, Jillette N, Rosikiewicz W, Rath A, Heinen CD, Li S, Cheng AW. Nat Commun. 2019 Sep 20;10(1):4296. doi: 10.1038/s41467-019-12339-7. PubMed 31541098.
Backbone
  Vector backbone: pLX302
  Backbone manufacturer: Plasmid #25896
  Backbone size w/o insert (bp): 9573
  Total vector size (bp): 9855
  Vector type: Mammalian Expression, Lentiviral, CRISPR, Synthetic Biology
  Selectable markers: Puromycin
Growth in bacteria
  Bacterial resistance: Ampicillin, 100 μg/mL
  Growth temperature: 30°C
  Growth strain: NEB Stable
  Copy number: Low Copy
Gene/Insert
  Gene/Insert name: hGADD45A-HA-PUFc
  Species: H. sapiens (human), Synthetic
  Insert size (bp): 1926
  Promoter: CMV/CAG
  Tag / fusion protein: hGADD45A-HA-PUFc
  Cloning method: Gateway Cloning
  Sequencing primers: 5′ cgcaaatgggcggtaggcgtg; 3′ agcagcgtatccacatagcg
Terms and licenses: Academic/Nonprofit Terms; Industry Terms: Not Available to Industry
How to cite: pAT356-CMV/CAG_hGADD45A-PUFc was a gift from Albert Cheng (Addgene plasmid # 134846)
